>Addgene plasmid #246503 | pMAPLe4 PCMTD1 | addgene full sequence | sequence record 488939 | Addgene NGS Result
TTGAGATCCTTTTTTTCTGCGCGTAATCTGCTGCTTGCAAACAAAAAAACCACCGCTACCAGCGGTGGTT
TGTTTGCCGGATCAAGAGCTACCAACTCTTTTTCCGAAGGTAACTGGCTTCAGCAGAGCGCAGATACCAA
ATACTGTCCTTCTAGTGTAGCCGTAGTTAGGCCACCACTTCAAGAACTCTGTAGCACCGCCTACATACCT
CGCTCTGCTAATCCTGTTACCAGTGGCTGCTGCCAGTGGCGATAAGTCGTGTCTTACCGGGTTGGACTCA
AGACGATAGTTACCGGATAAGGCGCAGCGGTCGGGCTGAACGGGGGGTTCGTGCACACAGCCCAGCTTGG
AGCGAACGACCTACACCGAACTGAGATACCTACAGCGTGAGCTATGAGAAAGCGCCACGCTTCCCGAAGG
GAGAAAGGCGGACAGGTATCCGGTAAGCGGCAGGGTCGGAACAGGAGAGCGCACGAGGGAGCTTCCAGGG
GGAAACGCCTGGTATCTTTATAGTCCTGTCGGGTTTCGCCACCTCTGACTTGAGCGTCGATTTTTGTGAT
GCTCGTCAGGGGGGCGGAGCCTATGGAAAAACGCCAGCAACGCGGCCTTTTTACGGTTCCTGGCCTTTTG
CTGGCCTTTTGCTCACATGTTCTTTCCTGCGTTATCCCCTGATTCTGTGGATAACCGTATTACCGCCTTT
GAGTGAGCTGATACCGCTCGCCGCAGCCGAACGACCGAGCGCAGCGAGTCAGTGAGCGAGGAAGCGGAAG
AGCGCCTGATGCGGTATTTTCTCCTTACGCATCTGTGCGGTATTTCACACCGCAATGGTGCACTCTCAGT
ACAATCTGCTCTGATGCCGCATAGTTAAGCCAGTATACACTCCGCTATCGCTACGTGACTGGGTCATGGC
TGCGCCCCGACACCCGCCAACACCCGCTGACGCGCCCTGACGGGCTTGTCTGCTCCCGGCATCCGCTTAC
AGACAAGCTGTGACCGTCTCCGGGAGCTGCATGTGTCAGAGGTTTTCACCGTCATCACCGAAACGCGCGA
GGCAGCTGCGGTAAAGCTCATCAGCGTGGTCGTGAAGCGATTCACAGATGTCTGCCTGTTCATCCGCGTC
CAGCTCGTTGAGTTTCTCCAGAAGCGTTAATGTCTGGCTTCTGATAAAGCGGGCCATGTTAAGGGCGGTT
TTTTCCTGTTTGGTCACTGATGCCTCCGTGTAAGGGGGATTTCTGTTCATGGGGGTAATGATACCGATGA
AACGAGAGAGGATGCTCACGATACGGGTTACTGATGATGAACATGCCCGGTTACTGGAACGTTGTGAGGG
TAAACAACTGGCGGTATGGATGCGGCGGGACCAGAGAAAAATCACTCAGGGTCAATGCCAGCGCTTCGTT
AATACAGATGTAGGTGTTCCACAGGGTAGCCAGCAGCATCCTGCGATGCAGATCCGGAACATAATGGTGC
AGGGCGCTGACTTCCGCGTTTCCAGACTTTACGAAACACGGAAACCGAAGACCATTCATGTTGTTGCTCA
GGTCGCAGACGTTTTGCAGCAGCAGTCGCTTCACGTTCGCTCGCGTATCGGTGATTCATTCTGCTAACCA
GTAAGGCAACCCCGCCAGCCTAGCCGGGTCCTCAACGACAGGAGCACGATCATGCGCACCCGTGGGGCCG
CCATGCCGGCGATAATGGCCTGCTTCTCGCCGAAACGTTTGGTGGCGGGACCAGTGACGAAGGCTTGAGC
GAGGGCGTGCAAGATTCCGAATACCGCAAGCGACAGGCCGATCATCGTCGCGCTCCAGCGAAAGCGGTCC
TCGCCGAAAATGACCCAGAGCGCTGCCGGCACCTGTCCTACGAGTTGCATGATAAAGAAGACAGTCATAA
GTGCGGCTAAGATAGTCGACGTCTAAGAAACCATTATTATCATGACATTAACCTATAAAAATAGGCGTAT
CACGAGGCCCTTTCGTCTTCACCTCGAGTCCCTATCAGTGATAGAGATTGACATCCCTATCAGTGATAGA
GATACTGAGCACATCAGCAGGACGCACTGACCGAATTGATTTAAGGAGGTAACATATGTCTAAAGCTTTG
CTGAAGGGCGTGCGCGATTTTAATCCGATCTCTGCTTGCGTATGCCTGCTGGAAAACTCCTCGGATGGTC
ATAGTGAACGTCTGTTTGGCATTGGTTTTGGCCCGTATATCATTGCCAACCAGCATCTGTTTCGTCGTAA
CAATGGCGAACTGACCATCAAAACCATGCATGGTGAATTCAAAGTCAAAAACTCTACCCAGCTGCAGATG
AAACCGGTTGAAGGCCGTGACATTATCGTTATCAAAATGGCTAAAGACTTCCCGCCGTTCCCGCAGAAAC
TGAAATTCCGTCAGCCGACCATCAAAGATCGTGTGTGCATGGTGTCCACCAACTTTCAGCAGAAAAGCGT
CTCGAGCCTGGTGTCTGAATCCTCTCACATTGTGCATAAAGAAGACACTTCTTTCTGGCAGCACTGGATC
ACCACTAAAGATGGCCAGTGTGGCAGCCCACTAGTTTCCATCATTGATGGCAACATTCTGGGCATCCACA
GCCTGACTCATACCACCAACGGTAGCAACTACTTCGTGGAATTTCCGGAAAAATTCGTGGCGACTTATCT
AGATGCCGCGGATGGTTGGTGCAAAAACTGGAAATTCAACGCGGATAAAATCAGCTGGGGTTCCTTTACC
CTGGTTGAAGATGCGCCGGAAGATGACTTCATGGCCAAAAAAACTGTTGCCGCCATCATGGACTAATAAA
GATCCCATGGTACGCGTGCTAGAGGCATCAAATAAAACGAAAGGCTCAGTCGAAAGACTGGGCCTTTCGT
TTTATCTGTTGTTTGTCGGTGAACGCTCTCCTGAGTAGGACAAATCCGCCGCCCTAGTAGTCATGCCCCG
CGCCCACCGGAAGGAGCTGACTGGGTTGAAGGCTCTCAAGGGCATCGGTCGAGATCCCGGTGCCTAATGA
GTGAGCTAACTTACATTAATTGCGTTGCGCTCACTGCCCGCTTTCCAGTCGGGAAACCTGTCGTGCCAGC
TGCATTAATGAATCGGCCAACGCGCGGGGAGAGGCGGTTTGCGTATTGGGCGCCAGGGTGGTTTTTCTTT
TCACCAGTGAGACGGGCAACAGCTGATTGCCCTTCACCGCCTGGCCCTGAGAGAGTTGCAGCAAGCGGTC
CACGCTGGTTTGCCCCAGCAGGCGAAAATCCTGTTTGATGGTGGTTAACGGCGGGATATAACATGAGCTG
TCTTCGGTATCGTCGTATCCCACTACCGAGATATCCGCACCAACGCGCAGCCCGGACTCGGTAATGGCGC
GCATTGCGCCCAGCGCCATCTGATCGTTGGCAACCAGCATCGCAGTGGGAACGATGCCCTCATTCAGCAT
TTGCATGGTTTGTTGAAAACCGGACATGGCACTCCAGTCGCCTTCCCGTTCCGCTATCGGCTGAATTTGA
TTGCGAGTGAGATATTTATGCCAGCCAGCCAGACGCAGACGCGCCGAGACAGAACTTAATGGGCCCGCTA
ACAGCGCGATTTGCTGGTGACCCAATGCGACCAGATGCTCCACGCCCAGTCGCGTACCGTCTTCATGGGA
GAAAATAATACTGTTGATGGGTGTCTGGTCAGAGACATCAAGAAATAACGCCGGAACATTAGTGCAGGCA
GCTTCCACAGCAATGGCATCCTGGTCATCCAGCGGATAGTTAATGATCAGCCCACTGACGCGTTGCGCGA
GAAGATTGTGCACCGCCGCTTTACAGGCTTCGACGCCGCTTCGTTCTACCATCGACACCACCACGCTGGC
ACCCAGTTGATCGGCGCGAGATTTAATCGCCGCGACAATTTGCGACGGCGCGTGCAGGGCCAGACTGGAG
GTGGCAACGCCAATCAGCAACGACTGTTTGCCCGCCAGTTGTTGTGCCACGCGGTTGGGAATGTAATTCA
GCTCCGCCATCGCCGCTTCCACTTTTTCCCGCGTTTTCGCAGAAACGTGGCTGGCCTGGTTCACCACGCG
GGAAACGGTCTGATAAGAGACACCGGCATACTCTGCGACATCGTATAACGTTACTGGTTTCACATTCACC
ACCCTGAATTGACTCTCTTCCGGGCGCTATCATGCCATACCGCGAAAGGTTTTGCGCCATTCGATGGTGT
CCGGGATCTCGACGCTCTCCCTTATGCGACTCCTGCATTAGGAAGCAGCCCAGTAGTAGGTTGAGGCCGT
TGAGCACCGCCGCCGCAAGGAATGGTGCATGCAAGGAGATGGCGCCCAACAGTCCCCCGGCCACGGGGCC
TGCCACCATACCCACGCCGAAACAAGCGCTCATGAGCCCGAAGTGGCGAGCCCGATCTTCCCCATCGGTG
ATGTCGGCGATATAGGCGCCAGCAACCGCACCTGTGGCGCCGGTGATGCCGGCCACGATGCGTCCGGCGT
AGAGGATCGAGATCTCGATCCCGCGAAATTAATACGACTCACTATAGGGGAATTGTGAGCGGATAACAAT
TCCCCTCTAGAAATAATTTTGTTTAACTTTAAGAAGGAGATATACCATGAAAATCGAAGAAGGTAAACTG
GTAATCTGGATTAACGGCGATAAAGGCTATAACGGTCTCGCTGAAGTCGGTAAGAAATTCGAGAAAGATA
CCGGAATTAAAGTCACCGTTGAGCATCCGGATAAACTGGAAGAGAAATTCCCACAGGTTGCGGCAACTGG
CGATGGCCCTGACATTATCTTCTGGGCACACGACCGCTTTGGTGGCTACGCTCAATCTGGCCTGTTGGCT
GAAATCACCCCGGACAAAGCGTTCCAGGACAAGCTGTATCCGTTTACCTGGGATGCCGTACGTTACAACG
GCAAGCTGATTGCTTACCCGATCGCTGTTGAAGCGTTATCGCTGATTTATAACAAAGATCTGCTGCCGAA
CCCGCCAAAAACCTGGGAAGAGATCCCGGCGCTGGATAAAGAACTGAAAGCGAAAGGTAAGAGCGCGCTG
ATGTTCAACCTGCAAGAACCGTACTTCACCTGGCCGCTGATTGCTGCTGACGGGGGTTATGCGTTCAAGT
ATGAAAACGGCAAGTACGACATTAAAGACGTGGGCGTGGATAACGCTGGCGCGAAAGCGGGTCTGACCTT
CCTGGTTGACCTGATTAAAAACAAACACATGAATGCAGACACCGATTACTCCATCGCAGAAGCTGCCTTT
AATAAAGGCGAAACAGCGATGACCATCAACGGCCCGTGGGCATGGTCCAACATCGACACCAGCAAAGTGA
ATTATGGTGTAACGGTACTGCCGACCTTCAAGGGTCAACCATCCAAACCGTTCGTTGGCGTGCTGAGCGC
AGGTATTAACGCCGCCAGTCCGAACAAAGAGCTGGCAAAAGAGTTCCTCGAAAACTATCTGCTGACTGAT
GAAGGTCTGGAAGCGGTTAATAAAGACAAACCGCTGGGTGCCGTAGCGCTGAAGTCTTACGAGGAAGAGT
TGGCGAAAGATCCACGTATTGCCGCCACCATGGAAAACGCCCAGAAAGGTGAAATCATGCCGAACATCCC
GCAGATGTCCGCTTTCTGGTATGCCGTGCGTACTGCGGTGATCAACGCCGCCAGCGGTCGTCAGACTGTC
GATGAAGCCCTGAAAGACGCGCAGACTAATGGCTCAGAAACAGTTCGGTTCCAGTCTCATCACCATCACC
ATCACTCGAGCTCAGAGAACCTGTATTTCCAGAGTATGGGAGGAGCTGTGAGTGCTGGGGAAGATAATGA
TGACTTAATTGATAATTTAAAAGAAGCTCAGTATATTCGTACTGAAAGAGTGGAGCAAGCCTTCAGAGCG
ATTGATCGTGGAGATTACTATTTGGAAGGCTACAGAGACAATGCTTACAAAGACTTAGCCTGGAAGCATG
GAAACATCCACTTGTCAGCACCTTGCATTTATTCTGAAGTTATGGAAGCATTGAAACTTCAACCAGGATT
GTCTTTTCTTAACCTGGGAAGTGGAACCGGATATTTAAGTACAATGGTGGGCTTAATTTTAGGTCCTTTT
GGAATAAATCATGGGATTGAGCTTCATTCAGATGTGGTGGAATATGCCAAGGAAAAACTGGAGAGCTTCA
TCAAAAATAGTGATAGCTTTGATAAATTTGAGTTCTGTGAACCTGCATTTGTTGTTGGTAATTGCCTCCA
GATAGCTTCTGACAGTCATCAGTATGATCGAATTTATTGTGGAGCTGGAGTACAGAAAGACCATGAAAAC
TACATGAAAATATTACTAAAAGTTGGAGGCATATTAGTCATGCCTATAGAGGATCAGTTAACACAGATTA
TGCGAACTGGACAGAACACTTGGGAAAGTAAAAATATCCTTGCTGTTTCATTTGCTCCACTTGTGCAACC
AAGTAAGAATGATAATGGCAAACCAGATTCTGTGGGACTCCCTCCCTGTGCTGTCAGGAATCTACAGGAC
TTGGCTCGTATTTACATTCGACGCACACTTAGAAATTTCATAAATGATGAGATGCAGGCCAAGGGGATTC
CTCAAAGGGCTCCACCCAAAAGGAAAAGAAAGAGAGTTAAACAGAGAATTAACACTTACGTATTTGTGGG
TAATCAGCTTATTCCTCAGCCTCTAGACAGTGAAGAGGATGAAAAAATGGAAGAGGATATCAAAGAAGAG
GAGGAAAAAGATCACAATGAAGCAATGAAGCCAGAGGAGCCACCTCAAAATTTACTGAGAGAAAAAATCA
TGAAGCTGCCCCTCCCTGAATCTTTAAAAGCTTACTTGACATATTTTAGAGACAAATAACTGCTAACAAA
GCCCGAAAGGAAGCTGAGTTGGCTGCTGCCACCGCTGAGCAATAACTAGCATAACCCCTTGGGGCCTCTA
AACGGGTCTTGAGGGGTTTTTTGCTGAAAGGAGGAACTATATCCGGATTGGCGAATGGG
[124 nt withheld, positions 6990-7113]
C
[91 nt withheld, positions 7115-7205]
A
[49 nt withheld, positions 7207-7255]
CCTTTGACGTTGGAGTCCACGTTCTTT
[37 nt withheld, positions 7283-7319]
ACCCTATCTCGGTCTATTCTTTTGATTTATAAGGGATTTTGCCGATTTCGGCCTATTGGTTAAAAAATGA
GCTGATTTAACAAAAATTTAACGCGAATTTTAACAAAATATTAACGCTTACAATTTAGGTGGCACTTTTC
GGGGAAATGTGCGCGGAACCCCTATTTGTTTATTTTTCTAAATACATTCAAATATGTATCCGCTCATGAA
TTAATTCTTAGAAAAACTCATCGAGCATCAAATGAAACTGCAATTTATTCATATCAGGATTATCAATACC
ATATTTTTGAAAAAGCCGTTTCTGTAATGAAGGAGAAAACTCACCGAGGCAGTTCCATAGGATGGCAAGA
TCCTGGTATCGGTCTGCGATTCCGACTCGTCCAACATCAATACAACCTATTAATTTCCCCTCGTCAAAAA
TAAGGTTATCAAGTGAGAAATCACCATGAGTGACGACTGAATCCGGTGAGAATGGCAAAAGTTTATGCAT
TTCTTTCCAGACTTGTTCAACAGGCCAGCCATTACGCTCGTCATCAAAATCACTCGCATCAACCAAACCG
TTATTCATTCGTGATTGCGCCTGAGCGAGACGAAATACGCGATCGCTGTTAAAAGGACAATTACAAACAG
GAATCGAATGCAACCGGCGCAGGAACACTGCCAGCGCATCAACAATATTTTCACCTGAATCAGGATATTC
TTCTAATACCTGGAATGCTGTTTTCCCGGGGATCGCAGTGGTGAGTAACCATGCATCATCAGGAGTACGG
ATAAAATGCTTGATGGTCGGAAGAGGCATAAATTCCGTCAGCCAGTTTAGTCTGACCATCTCATCTGTAA
CATCATTGGCAACGCTACCTTTGCCATGTTTCAGAAACAACTCTGGCGCATCGGGCTTCCCATACAATCG
ATAGATTGTCGCACCTGATTGCCCGACATTATCGCGAGCCCATTTATACCCATATAAATCAGCATCCATG
TTGGAATTTAATCGCGGCCTAGAGCAAGACGTTTCCCGTTGAATATGGCTCATAACACCCCTTGTATTAC
TGTTTATGTAAGCAGACAGTTTTATTGTTCATGACCAAAATCCCTTAACGTGAGTTTTCGTTCCACTGAG
CGTCAGACCCCGTAGAAAAGATCAAAGGATCTTC
Features (pLannotate 1.2.2; 24 found; start..end, strand, type, name):
      1..589     +  rep_origin     ori: high-copy-number ColE1/pMB1/pBR322/pUC origin of replication
    775..914     -  misc_feature   bom: basis of mobility region from pBR322
   1016..1207    -  CDS            rop: Rop protein, which maintains plasmids at low copy number; rop
   1224..1604    +  CDS            YPB1_ECOLX: Protein predicted: Swiss-Prot protein existence level 4. From Escherichia coli.
   1676..1907    -  CDS            TcR (fragment): tetracycline efflux protein; tet; confers resistance to tetracycline
   1989..2062    +  promoter       PLtetO-1 promoter: modified phage lambda PL promoter with tet operator sites (Lutz and Bujard, 1997)
   2086..2796    +  CDS            TVMV protease: tobacco vein mottling virus NIa protease (Nallamsetty et al., 2004)
   2829..2915    +  terminator     rrnB T1 terminator: Escherichia coli rrnB; transcription terminator T1 from the E. coli rrnB gene
   2928..2992    -  CDS            TcR (fragment): tetracycline efflux protein; tet; confers resistance to tetracycline
   3007..3028    -  protein_bind   CAP binding site: CAP binding activates transcription in the presence of cAMP. E. coli catabolite activator protein
   3041..4123    -  CDS            lacI: lac repressor; lacI; The lac repressor binds to the lac operator to inhibit transcription in E. coli. This inhibition can be relieved by adding lactose or isopropyl-β-D-thiogalactopyranoside (IPTG).
   4124..4201    -  promoter       lacI promoter: lacI
   4209..4488    -  CDS            TcR (fragment): tetracycline efflux protein; tet; confers resistance to tetracycline
   4510..4528    +  promoter       T7 promoter: promoter for bacteriophage T7 RNA polymerase
   4529..4553    +  protein_bind   lac operator: The lac repressor binds to the lac operator to inhibit transcription in E. coli. This inhibition can be relieved by adding lactose or isopropyl-β-D-thiogalactopyranoside (IPTG). lac repressor encoded by lacI
   4568..4590    +  RBS            RBS: efficient ribosome binding site from bacteriophage T7 gene 10 (Olins and Rangwala, 1989)
   4597..5697    +  CDS            MBP: maltose binding protein from E. coli; malE (mutated); This version of the gene does not encode a signal sequence, so MBP will remain in the cytosol.
   5728..5745    +  CDS            7xHis (fragment): 6xHis affinity tag
   5776..6846    +  CDS            PCMTD1: PCMD1_HUMAN - Experimental evidence at protein level: Swiss-Prot protein existence level 1. From Homo sapiens (Human).
   6850..6898    +  CDS            SET1 (fragment): solubility-enhancement tag derived from T7 phage gene 10B
   6906..6953    +  terminator     T7 terminator: transcription terminator for bacteriophage T7 RNA polymerase
   6990..7418    +  rep_origin     f1 ori (sequence partly withheld): f1 bacteriophage origin of replication; arrow indicates direction of (+) strand synthesis
   7471..7528    +  promoter       AmpR promoter (fragment): bla
   7537..8352    -  CDS            KanR: aminoglycoside phosphotransferase; aph(3')-Ia; confers resistance to kanamycin in bacteria or G418 (Geneticin®) in eukaryotes
