[The description below was written by a language model from this plasmid's Addgene catalogue record and pLannotate feature annotations shown in this document.]
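Description:
pMAPLe4 PCMTD1 is an 8.5 kb bacterial expression plasmid for producing recombinant human PCMTD1 (protein-L-isoaspartate O-methyltransferase domain-containing protein 1) in E. coli. The backbone is pET-like. It carries a ColE1/pMB1-type origin together with the bom region and the rop gene, which moderates copy number, plus an f1 phage origin and a kanamycin resistance gene (aph(3')-Ia) for selection. Several short tetracycline-resistance fragments in the annotation appear to be non-functional remnants of pBR322-derived sequence. The plasmid is propagated in a cloning strain and moved to a DE3 lysogen such as BL21(DE3), which supplies T7 RNA polymerase for expression.

The main expression cassette uses a T7 promoter with an adjacent lac operator and the T7 gene 10 ribosome binding site. A plasmid-borne lacI gene keeps it repressed until IPTG is added. The annotated reading frame begins with cytosolic maltose binding protein (no signal sequence), followed by a His tag and then the PCMTD1 coding sequence, and it ends at a T7 terminator. A short match to a T7 gene 10B-derived solubility tag lies just downstream of PCMTD1. The listed insert size of about 2.25 kb matches MBP, the His tag and PCMTD1 taken together. A second cassette places TVMV protease under the PLtetO-1 promoter with an rrnB T1 terminator. This arrangement suggests in vivo cleavage of MBP from the fusion to leave N-terminally His-tagged PCMTD1, although no protease recognition site is annotated in the record. Residue 312 is isoleucine, a natural human polymorphism, whereas the UniProt reference sequence has asparagine at that position. The associated work examined PCMTD1's association with cullin-RING ligase proteins.
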