Addgene plasmid #246503: pMAPLe4 PCMTD1
Purpose: Recombinant protein expression of PCMTD1
Depositing lab: Steven Clarke. Depositing organization: University of California, Los Angeles (UCLA). Publication: Human Protein-l-isoaspartate O-Methyltransferase Domain-Containing Protein 1 (PCMTD1) Associates with Cullin-RING Ligase Proteins. Warmack RA, Pang EZ, Peluso E, Lowenson JD, Ong JY, Torres JZ, Clarke SG. Biochemistry. 2022 May 17;61(10):879-894. doi: 10.1021/acs.biochem.2c00130. Epub 2022 Apr 29. PubMed 35486881.
Backbone
  Vector backbone: pMAPLe4
  Backbone size w/o insert (bp): 6220
  Total vector size (bp): 8473
  Vector type: Bacterial Expression
Growth in bacteria
  Bacterial resistance: Kanamycin, 50 μg/mL
  Growth temperature: 37°C
  Growth strain: DH5alpha
  Growth instructions: Use BL21(DE3) for expression
  Copy number: Unknown
Gene/Insert
  Gene/Insert name: Protein-L-isoaspartate O-methyltransferase domain-containing protein 1 (alt name: PCMTD1)
  Species: H. sapiens (human)
  Insert size (bp): 2253
  Mutation: Residue 312 is Isoleucine in this plasmid but occurs naturally in humans as either an Asparagine or Isoleucine polymorphism. Uniprot Q96MG8-1 reflects the Asparagine polymorphism.
  Entrez Gene: PCMTD1
  Tag / fusion protein: His-tag (N terminal on insert)
Terms and licenses: Academic/Nonprofit Terms; Industry Terms: Not Available to Industry
Depositor comments: Induce with 0.5 mM IPTG at OD600 = 0.5 - 0.7 and express for 3 hours at 37°C after induction
How to cite: pMAPLe4 PCMTD1 was a gift from Steven Clarke (Addgene plasmid # 246503 ; http://n2t.net/addgene:246503 ; RRID:Addgene_246503)
